Addgene plasmid #66530: pETM6-C4-mCherry
Purpose: Expresses mCherry under the control of Mutant T7 Promoter C4
Depositing lab: Mattheos Koffas. Depositing organization: Rensselaer Polytechnic Institute. Publication: ePathOptimize: A Combinatorial Approach for Transcriptional Balancing of Metabolic Pathways. Jones JA, Vernacchio VR, Lachance DM, Lebovich M, Fu L, Shirke AN, Schultz VL, Cress B, Linhardt RJ, Koffas MA. Sci Rep. 2015 Jun 11;5:11301. doi: 10.1038/srep11301. PubMed 26062452.
Backbone
  Vector backbone: pETM6
  Backbone size w/o insert (bp): 5155
  Total vector size (bp): 5866
  Vector type: Bacterial Expression, Synthetic Biology
Growth in bacteria
  Bacterial resistance: Ampicillin, 100 μg/mL
  Growth temperature: 37°C
  Growth strain: DH5alpha
  Copy number: High Copy
Gene/Insert
  Gene/Insert name: mCherry
  Species: Synthetic
  Insert size (bp): 711
  Mutation: Codon Optimized for E. coli
  Promoter: Mutant T7 Promoter - C4
  Cloning method: Restriction Enzyme; 5′ cloning site NdeI (not destroyed); 3′ cloning site XhoI (not destroyed)
  Sequencing primers: 5′ cgagatcgatctcgatcccg; 3′ GCT AGT TAT TGC TCA GCG G
Terms and licenses: Academic/Nonprofit Terms; Industry Terms: Not Available to Industry
How to cite: pETM6-C4-mCherry was a gift from Mattheos Koffas (Addgene plasmid # 66530 ; http://n2t.net/addgene:66530 ; RRID:Addgene_66530)
