[The description below was written by a language model from this plasmid's Addgene catalogue record and pLannotate feature annotations shown in this document.]
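Description:
pETM6-C4-mCherry is a 5,866 bp bacterial expression plasmid built on the pETM6 backbone, a pET-style vector used in synthetic biology work. It replicates in E. coli from a ColE1/pMB1-type origin. The catalogue lists it as high copy, although the feature table also shows the rop gene and the bom region from pBR322, elements normally associated with copy-number restraint and mobilisation. Selection is by ampicillin through the β-lactamase gene and its own promoter. An f1 origin is also present, as are short tetracycline-resistance fragments that are non-functional remnants of the pBR322 lineage.

The payload is a 711 bp synthetic mCherry coding sequence, codon optimised for E. coli and cloned between NdeI and XhoI sites that both remain intact. Expression is driven by a mutant T7 promoter designated C4. The annotation software did not call this promoter, probably because of its altered sequence, and the short "CMV intron" hit spanning the plasmid origin, just upstream of the lac operator, is most likely a spurious match in that region. Downstream of the promoter lie a lac operator, the T7 gene 10 ribosome binding site, the mCherry reading frame, an S-tag fragment and the T7 terminator. The record does not indicate whether the S-tag fragment is fused to the reporter. A plasmid-borne lacI gene supplies repressor, so transcription should depend on T7 RNA polymerase in the host and be inducible with IPTG.

According to the associated publication title, the construct belongs to a combinatorial approach for transcriptionally balancing metabolic pathways. Here, red fluorescence presumably reports the strength of the C4 promoter variant, though the record does not give that strength relative to the wild-type T7 promoter.
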