Features (pLannotate 1.2.2; 18 found; start..end, strand, type, name):
     20..44      +  protein_bind   lac operator: The lac repressor binds to the lac operator to inhibit transcription in E. coli. This inhibition can be relieved by adding lactose or isopropyl-β-D-thiogalactopyranoside (IPTG). lac repressor encoded by lacI
     59..81      +  RBS            RBS: efficient ribosome binding site from bacteriophage T7 gene 10 (Olins and Rangwala, 1989)
     89..796     +  CDS            mCherry: mCherry is a basic (constitutively fluorescent) red fluorescent protein published in 2004, derived from Discosoma sp.. It is reported to be a very rapidly-maturing monomer with low acid sensitivity.
    818..859     +  CDS            S-Tag (fragment): affinity and epitope tag derived from pancreatic ribonuclease A
    915..962     +  terminator     T7 terminator: transcription terminator for bacteriophage T7 RNA polymerase
   1006..1461    +  rep_origin     f1 ori (sequence partly withheld): f1 bacteriophage origin of replication; arrow indicates direction of (+) strand synthesis
   1576..2436    -  CDS            AmpR: β-lactamase; bla; confers resistance to ampicillin, carbenicillin, and related antibiotics
   2437..2529    -  promoter       AmpR promoter: bla
   2610..3198    +  rep_origin     ori: high-copy-number ColE1/pMB1/pBR322/pUC origin of replication
   3384..3526    -  misc_feature   bom: basis of mobility region from pBR322
   3628..3819    -  CDS            rop: Rop protein, which maintains plasmids at low copy number; rop
   3836..4216    +  CDS            YPB1_ECOLX: Protein predicted: Swiss-Prot protein existence level 4. From Escherichia coli.
   4278..4342    -  CDS            TcR (fragment): tetracycline efflux protein; tet; confers resistance to tetracycline
   4357..4378    -  protein_bind   CAP binding site: CAP binding activates transcription in the presence of cAMP. E. coli catabolite activator protein
   4391..5473    -  CDS            lacI: lac repressor; lacI; The lac repressor binds to the lac operator to inhibit transcription in E. coli. This inhibition can be relieved by adding lactose or isopropyl-β-D-thiogalactopyranoside (IPTG).
   5474..5551    -  promoter       lacI promoter: lacI
   5559..5832    -  CDS            TcR (fragment): tetracycline efflux protein; tet; confers resistance to tetracycline
   5864..16      +  intron         CMV intron (fragment) (across the origin): modified intron A from human cytomegalovirus (CMV)
>Addgene plasmid #66530 | pETM6-C4-mCherry | depositor full sequence | sequence record 114545 | pETM6-C4-mCherry sequence 5866 bps
TAATACGACTCACTATCAAGGAATTGTGAGCGGATAACAATTCCCCTCTAGAAATAATTTTGTTTAACTT
TAAGAAGGAGATATACATATGGTTTCAAAAGGCGAAGAAGACAACATGGCGATTATCAAGGAATTTATGC
GTTTCAAGGTCCACATGGAAGGCAGCGTCAATGGTCACGAATTTGAAATTGAAGGCGAAGGTGAAGGCCG
TCCGTATGAAGGCACCCAGACGGCAAAACTGAAGGTCACCAAAGGCGGTCCGCTGCCGTTTGCTTGGGAT
ATTCTGTCACCGCAATTCATGTATGGTTCGAAAGCGTACGTTAAGCATCCGGCCGATATCCCGGACTATC
TGAAACTGTCCTTTCCGGAAGGCTTCAAATGGGAACGTGTTATGAACTTCGAAGATGGCGGTGTGGTTAC
CGTCACGCAGGATAGCTCTCTGCAAGACGGTGAATTTATTTATAAAGTGAAGCTGCGCGGCACCAATTTC
CCGAGCGATGGTCCGGTTATGCAGAAAAAGACGATGGGCTGGGAAGCGAGTTCCGAACGTATGTACCCGG
AAGACGGTGCCCTGAAAGGCGAAATCAAGCAGCGCCTGAAACTGAAGGATGGCGGTCACTATGACGCAGA
AGTGAAAACCACGTACAAGGCTAAAAAGCCGGTCCAACTGCCGGGTGCATACAACGTGAACATCAAGCTG
GATATCACCAGCCATAACGAAGACTATACGATCGTTGAACAGTACGAACGTGCAGAAGGCCGCCACTCTA
CCGGCGGTATGGATGAACTGTACAAATAAGGTACCCTCGAGTCTGGTAAAGAAACCGCTGCTGCGAAATT
TGAACGCCAGCACATGGACTCGTCTACTAGTCGCAGCTTAATTAACCTAAACTGCTGCCACCGCTGAGCA
ATAACTAGCATAACCCCTTGGGGCCTCTAAACGGGTCTTGAGGGGTTTTTTGCTAGCGAAAGGAGGAGTC
GACTATATCCGGATTGGCGAATGGG
[124 nt withheld, positions 1006-1129]
C
[91 nt withheld, positions 1131-1221]
A
[49 nt withheld, positions 1223-1271]
CCTTTGACGTTGGAGTCCACGTTCTTT
[37 nt withheld, positions 1299-1335]
ACCCTATCTCGGTCTATTCTTTTGATTTATAAGGGATTTTGCCGATTTCGGCCTATTGGTTAAAAAATGA
GCTGATTTAACAAAAATTTAACGCGAATTTTAACAAAATATTAACGTTTACAATTTCTGGCGGCACGATG
GCATGAGATTATCAAAAAGGATCTTCACCTAGATCCTTTTAAATTAAAAATGAAGTTTTAAATCAATCTA
AAGTATATATGAGTAAACTTGGTCTGACAGTTACCAATGCTTAATCAGTGAGGCACCTATCTCAGCGATC
TGTCTATTTCGTTCATCCATAGTTGCCTGACTCCCCGTCGTGTAGATAACTACGATACGGGAGGGCTTAC
CATCTGGCCCCAGTGCTGCAATGATACCGCGAGACCCACGCTCACCGGCTCCAGATTTATCAGCAATAAA
CCAGCCAGCCGGAAGGGCCGAGCGCAGAAGTGGTCCTGCAACTTTATCCGCCTCCATCCAGTCTATTAAT
TGTTGCCGGGAAGCTAGAGTAAGTAGTTCGCCAGTTAATAGTTTGCGCAACGTTGTTGCCATTGCTACAG
GCATCGTGGTGTCACGCTCGTCGTTTGGTATGGCTTCATTCAGCTCCGGTTCCCAACGATCAAGGCGAGT
TACATGATCCCCCATGTTGTGCAAAAAAGCGGTTAGCTCCTTCGGTCCTCCGATCGTTGTCAGAAGTAAG
TTGGCCGCAGTGTTATCACTCATGGTTATGGCAGCACTGCATAATTCTCTTACTGTCATGCCATCCGTAA
GATGCTTTTCTGTGACTGGTGAGTACTCAACCAAGTCATTCTGAGAATAGTGTATGCGGCGACCGAGTTG
CTCTTGCCCGGCGTCAATACGGGATAATACCGCGCCACATAGCAGAACTTTAAAAGTGCTCATCATTGGA
AAACGTTCTTCGGGGCGAAAACTCTCAAGGATCTTACCGCTGTTGAGATCCAGTTCGATGTAACCCACTC
GTGCACCCAACTGATCTTCAGCATCTTTTACTTTCACCAGCGTTTCTGGGTGAGCAAAAACAGGAAGGCA
AAATGCCGCAAAAAAGGGAATAAGGGCGACACGGAAATGTTGAATACTCATACTCTTCCTTTTTCAATCA
TGATTGAAGCATTTATCAGGGTTATTGTCTCATGAGCGGATACATATTTGAATGTATTTAGAAAAATAAA
CAAATAGGTCATGACCAAAATCCCTTAACGTGAGTTTTCGTTCCACTGAGCGTCAGACCCCGTAGAAAAG
ATCAAAGGATCTTCTTGAGATCCTTTTTTTCTGCGCGTAATCTGCTGCTTGCAAACAAAAAAACCACCGC
TACCAGCGGTGGTTTGTTTGCCGGATCAAGAGCTACCAACTCTTTTTCCGAAGGTAACTGGCTTCAGCAG
AGCGCAGATACCAAATACTGTCCTTCTAGTGTAGCCGTAGTTAGGCCACCACTTCAAGAACTCTGTAGCA
CCGCCTACATACCTCGCTCTGCTAATCCTGTTACCAGTGGCTGCTGCCAGTGGCGATAAGTCGTGTCTTA
CCGGGTTGGACTCAAGACGATAGTTACCGGATAAGGCGCAGCGGTCGGGCTGAACGGGGGGTTCGTGCAC
ACAGCCCAGCTTGGAGCGAACGACCTACACCGAACTGAGATACCTACAGCGTGAGCTATGAGAAAGCGCC
ACGCTTCCCGAAGGGAGAAAGGCGGACAGGTATCCGGTAAGCGGCAGGGTCGGAACAGGAGAGCGCACGA
GGGAGCTTCCAGGGGGAAACGCCTGGTATCTTTATAGTCCTGTCGGGTTTCGCCACCTCTGACTTGAGCG
TCGATTTTTGTGATGCTCGTCAGGGGGGCGGAGCCTATGGAAAAACGCCAGCAACGCGGCCTTTTTACGG
TTCCTGGCCTTTTGCTGGCCTTTTGCTCACATGTTCTTTCCTGCGTTATCCCCTGATTCTGTGGATAACC
GTATTACCGCCTTTGAGTGAGCTGATACCGCTCGCCGCAGCCGAACGACCGAGCGCAGCGAGTCAGTGAG
CGAGGAAGCGGAAGAGCGCCTGATGCGGTATTTTCTCCTTACGCATCTGTGCGGTATTTCACACCGCATA
TATGGTGCACTCTCAGTACAATCTGCTCTGATGCCGCATAGTTAAGCCAGTATACACTCCGCTATCGCTA
CGTGACTGGGTCATGGCTGCGCCCCGACACCCGCCAACACCCGCTGACGCGCCCTGACGGGCTTGTCTGC
TCCCGGCATCCGCTTACAGACAAGCTGTGACCGTCTCCGGGAGCTGCATGTGTCAGAGGTTTTCACCGTC
ATCACCGAAACGCGCGAGGCAGCTGCGGTAAAGCTCATCAGCGTGGTCGTGAAGCGATTCACAGATGTCT
GCCTGTTCATCCGCGTCCAGCTCGTTGAGTTTCTCCAGAAGCGTTAATGTCTGGCTTCTGATAAAGCGGG
CCATGTTAAGGGCGGTTTTTTCCTGTTTGGTCACTGATGCCTCCGTGTAAGGGGGATTTCTGTTCATGGG
GGTAATGATACCGATGAAACGAGAGAGGATGCTCACGATACGGGTTACTGATGATGAACATGCCCGGTTA
CTGGAACGTTGTGAGGGTAAACAACTGGCGGTATGGATGCGGCGGGACCAGAGAAAAATCACTCAGGGTC
AATGCCAGCGCTTCGTTAATACAGATGTAGGTGTTCCACAGGGTAGCCAGCAGCATCCTGCGATGCAGAT
CCGGAACATAATGGTGCAGGGCGCTGACTTCCGCGTTTCCAGACTTTACGAAACACGGAAACCGAAGACC
ATTCATGTTGTTGCTCAGGTCGCAGACGTTTTGCAGCAGCAGTCGCTTCACGTTCGCTCGCGTATCGGTG
ATTCATTCTGCTAACCAGTAAGGCAACCCCGCCAGCCTAGCCGGGTCCTCAACGACAGGAGCACGATCAT
GCTAGTCATGCCCCGCGCCCACCGGAAGGAGCTGACTGGGTTGAAGGCTCTCAAGGGCATCGGTCGAGAT
CCCGGTGCCTAATGAGTGAGCTAACTTACATTAATTGCGTTGCGCTCACTGCCCGCTTTCCAGTCGGGAA
ACCTGTCGTGCCAGCTGCATTAATGAATCGGCCAACGCGCGGGGAGAGGCGGTTTGCGTATTGGGCGCCA
GGGTGGTTTTTCTTTTCACCAGTGAGACGGGCAACAGCTGATTGCCCTTCACCGCCTGGCCCTGAGAGAG
TTGCAGCAAGCGGTCCACGCTGGTTTGCCCCAGCAGGCGAAAATCCTGTTTGATGGTGGTTAACGGCGGG
ATATAACATGAGCTGTCTTCGGTATCGTCGTATCCCACTACCGAGATGTCCGCACCAACGCGCAGCCCGG
ACTCGGTAATGGCGCGCATTGCGCCCAGCGCCATCTGATCGTTGGCAACCAGCATCGCAGTGGGAACGAT
GCCCTCATTCAGCATTTGCATGGTTTGTTGAAAACCGGACATGGCACTCCAGTCGCCTTCCCGTTCCGCT
ATCGGCTGAATTTGATTGCGAGTGAGATATTTATGCCAGCCAGCCAGACGCAGACGCGCCGAGACAGAAC
TTAATGGGCCCGCTAACAGCGCGATTTGCTGGTGACCCAATGCGACCAGATGCTCCACGCCCAGTCGCGT
ACCGTCTTCATGGGAGAAAATAATACTGTTGATGGGTGTCTGGTCAGAGACATCAAGAAATAACGCCGGA
ACATTAGTGCAGGCAGCTTCCACAGCAATGGCATCCTGGTCATCCAGCGGATAGTTAATGATCAGCCCAC
TGACGCGTTGCGCGAGAAGATTGTGCACCGCCGCTTTACAGGCTTCGACGCCGCTTCGTTCTACCATCGA
CACCACCACGCTGGCACCCAGTTGATCGGCGCGAGATTTAATCGCCGCGACAATTTGCGACGGCGCGTGC
AGGGCCAGACTGGAGGTGGCAACGCCAATCAGCAACGACTGTTTGCCCGCCAGTTGTTGTGCCACGCGGT
TGGGAATGTAATTCAGCTCCGCCATCGCCGCTTCCACTTTTTCCCGCGTTTTCGCAGAAACGTGGCTGGC
CTGGTTCACCACGCGGGAAACGGTCTGATAAGAGACACCGGCATACTCTGCGACATCGTATAACGTTACT
GGTTTCACATTCACCACCCTGAATTGACTCTCTTCCGGGCGCTATCATGCCATACCGCGAAAGGTTTTGC
GCCATTCGATGGTGTCCGGGATCTCGACGCTCTCCCTTATGCGACTCCTGCATTAGGAAGCAGCCCAGTA
GTAGGTTGAGGCCGTTGAGCACCGCCGCCGCAAGGAATGGTGCATGCAAGGAGATGGCGCCCAACAGTCC
CCCGGCCACGGGGCCTGCCACCATACCCACGCCGAAACAAGCGCTCATGAGCCCGAAGTGGCGAGCCCGA
TCTTCCCCATCGGTGATGTCGGCGATATAGGCGCCAGCAACCGCACCTGTGGCGCCGGTGATGCCGGCCA
CGATGCGTCCGGCGTAGCCTAGGATCGAGATCGATCTCGATCCCGCGAAAT
