>Addgene plasmid #66530 | pETM6-C4-mCherry | addgene partial sequence | sequence record 117225 | pBRrevBam 5'-GGTGATGTCGGCGATATAGG-3'
GCCACGATGCGTCCGGCGTAGCCTAGGATCGAGATCGATCTCGATCCCGCGAAATTAATACGACTCACTA
TCAAGGAATTGTGAGCGGATAACAATTCCCCTCTAGAAATAATTTTGTTTAACTTTAAGAAGGAGATATA
CATATGGTTTCAAAAGGCGAAGAAGACAACATGGCGATTATCAAGGAATTTATGCGTTTCAAGGTCCACA
TGGAAGGCAGCGTCAATGGTCACGAATTTGAAATTGAAGGCGAAGGTGAAGGCCGTCCGTATGAAGGCAC
CCAGACGGCAAAACTGAAGGTCACCAAAGGCGGTCCGCTGCCGTTTGCTTGGGATATTCTGTCACCGCAA
TTCATGTATGGTTCGAAAGCGTACGTTAAGCATCCGGCCGATATCCCGGACTATCTGAAACTGTCCTTTC
CGGAAGGCTTCAAATGGGAACGTGTTATGAACTTCGAAGATGGCGGTGTGGTTACCGTCACGCAGGATAG
CTCTCTGCAAGACGGTGAATTTATTTATAAAGTGAAGCTGCGCGGCACCAATTTCCCGAGCGATGGTCCG
GTTATGCAGAAAAAGACGATGGGCTGGGAAGCGAGTTCCGAACGTATGTACCCGGAAGACGGTGCCCTGA
AAGGCGAAATCAAGCAGCGCCTGAAACTGAAGGATGGCGGTCACTATGACGCAGAAGTGAAAACCACGTA
CAAGGCTAAAAAGCCGGTCCAACTGCCGGGTGCATACAACGTGAACATCAAGCTGGATATCACCAGCCAT
AACGAAGACTATACGATCGTTGAACAGTACGAACGTGCAGAAGGCCGCCACTCTACCGGCGGTATGGATG
AACTGTACAAATAAGGTACCCTCGAGTCTGGTAAAGAAACCGCTGCTGCGAAATTTGAACGCCAGCACAT
G
