>Addgene plasmid #66530 | pETM6-C4-mCherry | addgene partial sequence | sequence record 117227 | T7term 5'-GCTAGTTATTGCTCAGCGG-3'
CATCCATACCGCCGGTAGAGTGGCGGCCTTCTGCACGTTCGTACTGTTCAACGATCGTATAGTCTTCGTT
ATGGCTGGTGATATCCAGCTTGATGTTCACGTTGTATGCACCCGGCAGTTGGACCGGCTTTTTAGCCTTG
TACGTGGTTTTCACTTCTGCGTCATAGTGACCGCCATCCTTCAGTTTCAGGCGCTGCTTGATTTCGCCTT
TCAGGGCACCGTCTTCCGGGTACATACGTTCGGAACTCGCTTCCCAGCCCATCGTCTTTTTCTGCATAAC
CGGACCATCGCTCGGGAAATTGGTGCCGCGCAGCTTCACTTTATAAATAAATTCACCGTCTTG
